>Addgene plasmid #122255 | BSP610 | depositor full sequence | sequence record 233244 | BSP610 sequence 10434 bps
TGAGCCAATTTATCCAAGTCCTTGTAAAAAGTATTCGAAAATTGTTAACGGATAAAATGTTTATTATAAT
ATCAAAAACAATTTGTCAGTTGACCACTTTTTGATATATTTGACAGAAACCGGGATGAATTGGCTCAAAG
TTAGGGCGCCCTTCTATTACAGGGTTTCTGATAACAAACCGGTTATTAACTCCCAACAAGGGATGATTTC
AATTCATCATGCTCAAATTGACCCAAATTAAGTTACATGACAAATTCATCGCCCTTTTCAACTCTTCTTG
GCTCATCATCTGTTATTCTGTTCCTATTCTGTCTGCACCCTATACCCCTTTGCATACTCTCTCGTCATTC
CTTTCTTGGATAGTGTCTTCTTCTCCCCAGCTCTGCTACTTCTATGACTTGCGCCCGCTGCTTTTCCGCT
CGTTCCTCTCCTCTCTGACGTCTTCTTCTGCTTCTTTTCTCCTTCCTTTTTCCCTTCTCAATCTTCCTCT
TTTTCCCATTTCTGTCAATCATTCGAAGAAGAAGAAGAAGAAGACCCTCATTCATTTCATTTTTTTTTCT
GTCGGTGTGTGCTGCTCGGTTAAGAGTGAGCTCTCTATTCCACGTCTTCTTCTTTTTCTTCTTCGATTCG
AATCAATCACTCCACCAAAACGCATTCGTTTTTGGGATTCACCCCGCGGTTCGCAATAGGTTTCTTTTTC
AAATTATTAGCGTTATAAATAGAAAAATGGTGGAGTTTCAATAAAAATGATAATTTACAAAGTGTATTTT
GATTACATGTACTCAAAAAGGTTGAAATTTTTCATACCAGTTTTCCGGAAATCCATCTGATATCATTATC
GTATTTTTCTTTTTAAAAATGTTTTCAAAAAAAAACAAAATATAGCTGGTTATTTGGCACCCTCTAATTA
CCATTTTCCTGTCACACCACACTCTTTTCCTTCTTCCACTTCTTTCCGTTTTCAGCCGCTTCCAACCAAA
CCGATATGAAAGCCGAGCAACAACGATCGATTCCACCCGGCTCGGCGACCTTCCCGTCGCAGGTGAGACT
CAGAAAACTAGAGAAACCGCTCAACTAACTCTTGATATCCGATTTCATTCTTTTCTCTTTTCTTTTTGTT
GAACTTTTCCATATTTCCAGATGCCACGGCCACCACCAAGCACCGAACAAGGAATCACAACGGAATCGGA
GCTTGCGAAGAAAGCTCAAATCACTCCGAACGACGTTTTAGCACTTCCGGGAATCACTCAAGGTATCTTG
CTCCCTTTGGATTTCAGTTTAAAACATAAATTTAGGATTCTTATGCTCCCCATCTGCGAACATCTATAAC
ATCGAGTTCACCAAGTTCCAAATCCGTGATCTGGACACTGAGCAAGTGCTTTTCGAGATCGCCAAACCGG
AGAACGATCAGGAGAATGATGAGTCGCCACAGGAGTCGGCAAGATACGTGCGTTATAGATTTGCTCCAAA
CTTTTTGAAACTCAAAACGGTCGGAGCAACTGTGGAGTTCAAAGTAGGAGACATCCCAATCCATCATTTC
CGAATGATCGAACGTCACTTCTTCAAAGATCGCCTTCTGAAGTGTTTTGACTTTGAATTTGGATTCTGTA
TTCCGAACTCACGAAACAACTGTGAACATATCTATGAGTTCCCTCAACTCTCTCAACAACTCAGTGAGTC
ATTATTCTAAAAAGTACAATTCAAAAGACTAATCTCTTTTTCAGTGGACGACATGATCAACAATCCAAAC
GAGACTCGTTCTGACAGCTTCTATTTCGTCGATAACAAACTCGTCATGCACAACAAAGCCGACTACTCAT
ATGATGCATAAATATTTAATACAAAAATGTTCTGGATAATTATTCTGTCGAATAGAAAAAAAACTCCAAA
TGTGATTAAATTCCAATAATTCCTGTCTAGTTTGTTCCTTCCCCTTCCCCTTCTCATGTTCAATGCATTC
CTAAGCTTTTCAGTTCCCCCCTTGTTTCTATATTTTTTCGCTGTCCTGTCACACTCGCTAAAAACACTAA
TCACACGGAAATCTGTTTTCAATAAAAACTCCAACTTTAACTCATTTTCAATTTCAACTGCACGGGTGTA
AAACGACGGCCAGTCCGTAATACGACTCACTTAAGGCCGCACCTTTGGTCTTTTATTGTCAACTTCCATT
GGTTCTTCCATTGTTTCTGTTAAATTAATGAATTTTTCATAAAATAAAGACATTATACAATATAAAAATG
AAGAATTTATTGAAAATAAACTGCCAGAGAGAAAAAGTATGCAACACTCCCGCCGAGAGTGTTTGAAATG
GTGTACGGTACATTTTCGTGCTAGGAGTTAGATGTGCAGGCAGCAACGAGAGGGGGAGAGATTTTTTTGG
GCCTTGTGAAATTAACGTGAGTTTTCTGGTCATCTGACTAATCATGTTGGTTTTTTGTTGGTTTATTTTG
TTTTTATCTTTGTTTTTATCCAGATTAGGAAATTTAAATTTTATGAATTTATAATGAGGTCAAACATTCA
GTCCCAGCGTTTTTCCTGTTCTCACTGTTTAGTCGAATTTTTATTTTAGGCTTTCAACAAATGTTCTAAC
TGTCTTATTTGTGACCTCACTTTTTATATTTTTTTAATTTTTAAAAATATTAGAAGTTTCTAGGATAATT
TTTTCGACTTTTATTCTCTCTACCGTCCGCACTCTTCTTACTTTTAAATTAAATTGTTTTTTTTTCAGTT
GGGAAACACTTTGCTCTAGAATGGTCTCCAAGGGAGAGGAGCTTATCAAGGAGAACATGCACATGAAGCT
CTACATGGAGGGAACCGTTGACAACCACCACTTCAAGTGCACCTCCGAGGGAGAGGGAAAGCCATACGAG
GGAACCCAAACCATGCGTATCAAGGTCGTCGAGGGAGGACCACTCCCATTCGCCTTCGACATCCTCGCCA
CCTCCTTCCTCTACGGTTCCAAGACCTTCATCAACCACACCCAAGGAATCCCAGACTTCTTCAAGCAATC
CTTCCCAGAGGGATTCACCTGGGAGCGTGTCACCACCTACGAGGACGGAGGAGTCCTCACCGCCACCCAA
GACACCTCCCTCCAAGACGGATGCCTCATCTACAACGTCAAGATCCGTGGAGTCAACTTCACCTCCAACG
GACCAGTCATGCAAAAGAAGACCCTCGGATGGGAGGCCTTCACCGAGACCCTCTACCCAGCCGACGGAGG
ACTTGAGGGACGTAACGACATGGCCCTCAAGCTCGTCGGAGGATCTCACCTCATCGCCAACGCCAAGACC
ACCTACCGTTCCAAGAAGCCAGCCAAGAACCTCAAGATGCCAGGAGTCTACTACGTCGATTACCGTCTTG
AGCGTATCAAGGAGGCCAACAACGAGACCTACGTCGAGCAACACGAGGTCGCCGTCGCCCGTTACTGCGA
CCTCCCATCCAAGCTCGGACACAAGCTCAACTAAGGCCGCTGTCATCAGACATCTCGCGCCCGTGCCTCT
GACTTCTAAGTCCAATTACTCTTCAACATCCCTACATGCTCTTTCTCCCTGTGCTCCCACCCCCTATTTT
TGTTATTATCAAAAAACTTCTCTTAATTTCTTTGTTTTTTAGCTTCTTTTAAGTCACCTCTAACAATGAA
ATTGTGTAGATTCAAAAATAGAATTAATTCGTAATAAAAAGTCGAAAAAAATTGTGCTCCCTCCCCCCAT
TAATAATAATTCTATCCCAAAATCTACACAATGTTCTGTGTACACTTCTTATGTTTTTTACTTCTGATAA
ATTTTTTTGAAACATCATAGAAAAAACCGCACACAAAATACCTTATCATATGTTACGTTTCAGTTTATGA
CCGCAATTTTTATTTCTTCGCACGTCTGGGCCTCTCATGACGTCAAATCATGCTCATCGTGAAAAAGTTT
TGGAGTATTTTTGGAATTTTTCAATCAAGTGAAAGTTTATGAAATTAATTTTCCTGCTTTTGCTTTTTGG
GGTTTCCCCTATTGTTTGTCAAGATTTCGAGGACGGCGTTTTTCTTGCTAAAATCACAAGTATTGATGAG
CACGATGCAAGAAAGATCGGAAGAAGGTTTGGGTTTGAGGCTCAGTGGAAGGTGAGTAGAAGTTGATAAT
TTGAAAGTGGAGTAGTGTCTATGGGGTTTTTGCCTTAAATGACAGAATACATTCCCAATATACCAAACAT
AACTGTTTGCCCACTAGTGAGTCGTATTACGTAGCTTGGCGTAATCATGGTCATAGCTGTTTCCTGCCCG
TGACCCAGCTTTCTTGTACAAAGTGGTAAGTGCAAGTAAGATCAGTGTTTGTTTCGATATCAGTCTGTTT
CGTAACGGTCTTCTGTATAACTACAAAAAAGAATAAAAAACCGTATCACAACTGAGAAAAAAGACAAAAC
TTATTGAACAGTGTTCCTTTCAAAAAATTATTTTGTAAAAAATCGAGTTTTTCTCCAAAATAACGCACGC
AATCAAAAACAAGAAAACTAACGTGTTCTCCTGGGCGTGGAACTCCTTATCAAGATTACCATTATTGTCT
GTCAGAATTGATATTTCAATTATTTCATATCTAGACAAACCCGGGTGTCTTGCATTTATTAGTACTGTGA
GTTTACATACAAACGAGGCTTACTCAGATAACATAGAGTCACCTCTAATTAGCAAAAACCCATTTCTAAT
TAGCTATTTCGACCAGTTCTAAAGTCACCGTAATTAGAAATGGTTTTTGTAGCTTTTCTAATTAGAAATG
ACCCCGAGATAAGTGAAATATGGCATTTTCTGGGTTTTCTAGTAAGAAATGATCCCGCACGTAGTGATTC
CGCGTTACAAGCCAAATTCAAATTAAAAAAGTATATTACACAATTCAAGTTACATTATTTTCAGGAAACA
ATGGCGAAGAGCAAAGCAGAGATTCAAAAGGAGGAAAGAGACAACAGATATGAACGAAGACTTCTTGAAA
AGAGAAAGAGACATGAGGTGAGTAACCATGATAATAAATAATCAAGTAAGGGCTATAGATTTATAAATTC
TGGAGTTAACAGTTTCGAAAAAAAGTAGTTTTCATATGTGCGAAGGAATATCAAAAATAGGGGAATAGCC
TAAACGAGTGAGAAAATTAAATGTTTGTTATTTTTTCAAAAATGTCTGCAGGGCCGTTATCCTTTCAAAT
GCACTCTATCAAACATAGATCATATCCATCATATCTTATCCAGAATTTATATCATATCCAAGATTGAGAG
CGTTTCAAGGAAAATCTCAAACAACCATACAATTTTGTAGATCGACAACAAGGCCTCCACTTCTTCATCG
ATGGCCTCTGCAGCACCTGCACCACCAAGTTTGTATTTTTCATATTAATATAAAGTGAGCCACGCATAGT
CGTTTTTAGGATTTTTGCCAGATCGATGTCGCGCAAACAGACTGTTTTTTTTTCTTTGAAAGCCGTGCGT
GACATGGGCCACGGATTGTAACGCCGCGCTGGATGGATAAAAATTTATTCAGTTTTTTAGCCTTTACAAA
ATATGGTTCGACTACTTTCTTTATTTTTACATTTTTATAGGTGCTCATTGAGCTGAGATATTTTGGGTAT
AATCGGAAAATCGCTGATTTTGGTCATTTTTCTGCACTAAAGATTACACAAAAAGTTCAGTATTTAGATT
CATTGTTGAAAATTGGGGATGATCTACAGATACATATCGCCGTGTTCAAAAACACAACTTTATTATACAT
AGTTGATAATTCGATGGTATCAGCTCACTCAAAGTATAGCGACCAGCATTCACATACGATTGACGCATGA
TATTACTTTCTGCGCACTTAACTTCGCATCTGGGCAGATGATGTCGAGGCGAAAAAAAATATAAATCACG
CTAACATTTGATTAAAATAGAACAACTACAATATAAAAAAACTATACAAATGACAAGTTCTTGAAAACAA
GAATCTTTTTATTGTCAGTACTGATTAGAAAAACTCATCGAGCATCAAATGAAACTGCAATTTATTCATA
TCAGGATTATCAATACCATATTTTTGAAAAAGCCGTTTCTGTAATGAAGGAGAAAACTCACCGAGGCAGT
TCCATAGGATGGCAAGATCCTGGTATCGGTCTGCGATTCCGACTCGTCCAACATCAATACAACCTATTAA
TTTCCCCTCGTCAAAAATAAGGTTATCAAGTGAGAAATCACCATGAGTGACGACTGAATCCGGTGAGAAT
GGCAAAAGCTTATGCATTTCTTTCCAGACTTGTTCAACAGGCCAGCCATTACGCTCGTCATCAAAATCAC
TCGCATCAACCAAACCGTTATTCATTCGTGATTGCGCCTGAGCGAGACGAAATACGCGATCGCTGTTAAA
AGGACAATTACAAACAGGAATCGAATGCAACCGGCGCAGGAACACTGCCAGCGCATCAACAATATTTTCA
CCTGAATCAGGATATTCTTCTAATACCTGGAATGCTGTTTTCCCGGGGATCGCAGTGGTGAGTAACCATG
CATCATCAGGAGTACGGATAAAATGCTTGATGGTCGGAAGAGGCATAAATTCCGTCAGCCAGTTTAGTCT
GACCATCTCATCTGTAACATCATTGGCAACGCTACCTTTGCCATGTTTCAGAAACAACTCTGGCGCATCG
GGCTTCCCATACAATCGATAGATTGTCGCACCTGATTGCCCGACATTATCGCGAGCCCATTTATACCCAT
ATAAATCAGCATCCATGTTGGAATTTAATCGCGGCCTCGAGCAAGACGTTTCCCGTTGAATATGGCTCAT
TTTATGTTTCCTGTGTGAAATTGTTATCCGCTCACAATTCCACAGATTATACGAGCCGATGATTAATTGT
CAACAGCTCTTTATGTTCGGATGTGATGTGAGAACTGTATCCTAGCAAGATTTTAAAAGGAAGTATATGA
AAGAAGAACCTCAGTGGCAAATCCTAACCTTTTATATTTCTCTACAGGGGCGCGGCGTGGGGACAATTCA
ACGCGTCTGTGAGGGGAGCGTTTCCCTGCTCGCAGGTCTGCAGCGAGGAGCCGTAATTTTTGCTTCGCGC
CGTGCGGCCATCAAAATGTATGGATGCAAATGATTATACATGGGGATGTATGGGCTAAATGTACGGGCGA
CAGTCACATCATGCCCCTGAGCTGCGCACGTCAAGACTGTCAAGGAGGGTATTCTGGGCCTCCATGTCGG
GATCTTCTTGAGATCCTTTTTTTCTGCGCGTAATCTGCTGCTTGCAAACAAAAAAACCACCGCTACCAGC
GGTGGTTTGTTTGCCGGATCAAGAGCTACCAACTCTTTTTCCGAAGGTAACTGGCTTCAGCAGAGCGCAG
ATACCAAATACTGTCCTTCTAGTGTAGCCGTAGTTAGGCCACCACTTCAAGAACTCTGTAGCACCGCCTA
CATACCTCGCTCTGCTAATCCTGTTACCAGTGGCTGCTGCCAGTGGCGATAAGTCGTGTCTTACCGGGTT
GGACTCAAGACGATAGTTACCGGATAAGGCGCAGCGGTCGGGCTGAACGGGGGGTTCGTGCACACAGCCC
AGCTTGGAGCGAACGACCTACACCGAACTGAGATACCTACAGCGTGAGCTATGAGAAAGCGCCACGCTTC
CCGAAGGGAGAAAGGCGGACAGGTATCCGGTAAGCGGCAGGGTCGGAACAGGAGAGCGCACGAGGGAGCT
TCCAGGGGGAAACGCCTGGTATCTTTATAGTCCTGTCGGGTTTCGCCACCTCTGACTTGAGCGTCGATTT
TTGTGATGCTCGTCAGGGGGGCGGAGCCTATGGAAAAACGCCAGCAACGCGGCCTTTTTACGGTTCCTGG
CCTTTTGCTGGCCGAAAAGTGCCACCTGACGAAGCATCTGTGCTTCATTTTGTAGAACAAAAATGCAACG
CGAGAGCGCTAATTTTTCAAACAAAGAATCTGAGCTGCATTTTTACAGAACAGAAATGCAACGCGAAAGC
GCTATTTTACCAACGAAGAATCTGTGCTTCATTTTTGTAAAACAAAAATGCAACGCGAGAGCGCTAATTT
TTCAAACAAAGAATCTGAGCTGCATTTTTACAGAACAGAAATGCAACGCGAGAGCGCTATTTTACCAACA
AAGAATCTATACTTCTTTTTTGTTCTACAAAAATGCATCCCGAGAGCGCTATTTTTCTAACAAAGCATCT
TAGATTACTTTTTTTCTCCTTTGTGCGCTCTATAATGCAGTCTCTTGATAACTTTTTGCACTGTAGGTCC
GTTAAGGTTAGAAGAAGGCTACTTTGGTGTCTATTTTCTCTTCCATAAAAAAAGCCTGACTCCACTTCCC
GCGTTTACTGATTACTAGCGAAGCTGCGGGTGCATTTTTTCAAGATAAAGGCATCCCCGATTATATTCTA
TACCGATGTGGATTGCGCATACTTTGTGAACAGAAAGTGATAGCGTTGATGATTCTTCATTGGTCAGAAA
ATTATGAACGGTTTCTTCTATTTTGTCTCTATATACTACGTATAGGAAATGTTTACATTTTCGTATTGTT
TTCGATTCACTCTATGAATAGTTCTTACTACAATTTTTTTGTCTAAAGAGTAATACTAGAGATAAACATA
AAAAATGTAGAGGTCGAGTTTAGATGCAAGTTCAAGGAGCGAAAGGTGGATGGGTAGGTTATATAGGGAT
ATAGCACAGAGATATATAGCAAAGAGATACTTTTGAGCAATGTTTGTGGAAGCGGTATTCGCAATATTTT
AGTAGCTCGTTACAGTCCGGTGCGTTTTTGGTTTTTTGAAAGTGCGTCTTCAGAGCGCTTTTGGTTTTCA
AAAGCGCTCTGAAGTTCCTATACTTTCTAGCTAGAGAATAGGAACTTCGGAATAGGAACTTCAAAGCGTT
TCCGAAAACGAGCGCTTCCGAAAATGCAACGCGAGCTGCGCACATACAGCTCACTGTTCACGTCGCACCT
ATATCTGCGTGTTGCCTGTATATATATATACATGAGAAGAACGGCATAGTGCGTGTTTATGCTTAAATGC
GCGCCAGGGATCCGCCAAGCTATCAACTTTGTATAGAAAAGTTGTGTCGGATTATGGGCTCTTCTTTTAT
CCTCTACTTTCTTTCTAGAAAATGCAAATGTTGAGTCAGAAATTGCTGAATGGAGTACAACTGCAATGGG
TTTAGCTTATGTTTCTGGAACAATTACTGGTGGAATTGTGATTGAAAAGTAAGGTTATATTTCATTTCAA
TAAATGTTACCACAGTATAACAAAAACAAGTTACATTGTTCAGAGTATGTCTGAATGTATTATTATTATT
GTATTTGTGCATCAGTACTGTAGTTGTACTGAAGAAGGGTTTAAAATAATCTCAACGTTTTTAAGACGAG
TTAGTGAGAATACGGTCGCAGTTAGGATGTTTGGACATAGTTTTATTAGATAATCGTGAACTAACTCACT
ATAAAAACCCGCTAACTCATTGAATAAGATAGTTTTAAACGTTCAAAATTTGAAGACAAAATTGTATGAA
TAAGTTTACAGAGTTGGTCGACGCAAGCTTCTCCTTCTCTTCACATTTCTCAATAATTTAGCTCTAATTG
CATTCGTATTCTTCGCAAAAATACGTATTCTGATTGACCCGATGAAATACGGATGCCTAGTTGCATTGAT
CATCTACGGTTATACTTATGGGTGAGGTTTTTCAAATATATTTTGATTTAATCGAATAATGAAATTTCAG
AACTGGAGTTGGTCCAATTTCGTGGTTTATATCCTCTGAACTGGTACCTCAAAAACATCGTAGTATTGCT
CAATCTGTGGCATATTCAATGAATACTGTAATGGTGGTTATCAGTACATTTACAGTATTACCTCTATATT
CCGTTATTGGTAGTTATGCTTTCCTTATTCTATATTCAATTCCTTCATTTATAAGTATGCTTATATTATT
TCGCTACTTACCGGAAACCAAAGGACGAGAGATTCATGATATTGTGAATGAACTTAAAAAAAAATGAAAA
CCTTTGAAAACGTTCATACGGCCGAAATTTTACTTGATCGAGCCAATTGAACTTTTGTTAAGACTTACAG
AAAAGTGAGAGATTTTGTTACAAAAAAGTGAGAAAAAAGCGAAAATGAACAGGAAAAAGAAGAAAAATAC
ACCCGAAGTATCATATAAAAATTAAAAAGATTGTTTGACCTGGCGGAACTTTTTTGCAAAAACTCTGAAT
ATCCATGGCACATGCTTCGTGCAAAACAGGATCCAAATGAATATCAACAAGAGATTCTTGAAGACGACGA
GCCACTTGCTCAGAGCATTGCTTATCTCGAATGAGACCCTTGTTAAAATCATTTTTCAAACATTATATGA
CATTGTCGAAATGTCCTCCTGATTCCATGATGGTAGCAAACTCACTTCGTCAAGTTTGTACAAAAAAGCA
GGCT
Features (pLannotate 1.2.2; 19 found; start..end, strand, type, name):
    858..875     -  misc_feature   P element 5' end (fragment): No description available
    986..1828    +  CDS            unc-119: UN119_CAEEL - Experimental evidence at protein level: Swiss-Prot protein existence level 1. Myristoyl-binding protein that acts as a cargo adapter: specifically binds the myristoyl moiety of a subset of N-terminally myristoylated proteins and is required for their localization. Plays a key role in ciliary membrane localization of proteins. Required for the establishment or function of the nervous system. From Caenorhabditis elegans.
   2097..2114    -  CDS            lacZα (fragment): LacZα fragment of β-galactosidase; lacZ fragment
   2139..2738    +  promoter       eft-3 promoter: eft-3; promoter for the C. elegans elongation factor 1α gene (Mitrovich and Anderson, 2000)
   2751..3461    +  CDS            mTagBFP2: mTagBFP2 is a basic (constitutively fluorescent) blue fluorescent protein published in 2011, derived from Entacmaea quadricolor. It is reported to be a very rapidly-maturing monomer with very low acid sensitivity.
   3959..4111    +  CDS            aex-5 (fragment): AEX5_CAEEL - Also known as kpc-3 From Caenorhabditis elegans.
   4273..4297    -  protein_bind   attB2: mutant version of attB; recombination site for the Gateway® BP reaction BP Clonase™
   5725..5745    -  protein_bind   attB3: mutant version of attB; core recombination site for the Gateway® BP reaction BP Clonase™
   5773..5969    -  terminator     TEF terminator: Ashbya gossypii TEF terminator
   5975..6790    -  CDS            KanR: aminoglycoside phosphotransferase; aph(3')-Ia; confers resistance to kanamycin in bacteria or G418 (Geneticin®) in eukaryotes
   6811..6827    -  protein_bind   lac operator: The lac repressor binds to the lac operator to inhibit transcription in E. coli. This inhibition can be relieved by adding lactose or isopropyl-β-D-thiogalactopyranoside (IPTG). lac repressor encoded by lacI
   6836..6863    -  promoter       trc promoter: strong E. coli promoter; hybrid between the trp and lac UV5 promoters
   6870..7208    -  promoter       TEF promoter: Ashbya gossypii TEF promoter
   7218..7806    +  rep_origin     ori: high-copy-number ColE1/pMB1/pBR322/pUC origin of replication
   7869..9031    -  rep_origin     2μ ori: yeast 2μ plasmid origin of replication
   9054..9074    +  protein_bind   attB4: mutant version of attB; core recombination site for the Gateway® BP reaction BP Clonase™
   9688..9704    -  CDS            M13 gene XI (fragment): pXI; XI; phage assembly
  10182..10397   -  CDS            GSLG1_CAEEL (fragment): Experimental evidence at protein level: Swiss-Prot protein existence level 1. From Caenorhabditis elegans.
  10411..10431   +  protein_bind   attB1: mutant version of attB; core recombination site for the Gateway® BP reaction BP Clonase™
