>Addgene plasmid #122255 | BSP610 | addgene full sequence | sequence record 237696 | Addgene NGS Result
CTTTGCTCTAGAATGGTCTCCAAGGGAGAGGAGCTTATCAAGGAGAACATGCACATGAAGCTCTACATGG
AGGGAACCGTTGACAACCACCACTTCAAGTGCACCTCCGAGGGAGAGGGAAAGCCATACGAGGGAACCCA
AACCATGCGTATCAAGGTCGTCGAGGGAGGACCACTCCCATTCGCCTTCGACATCCTCGCCACCTCCTTC
CTCTACGGTTCCAAGACCTTCATCAACCACACCCAAGGAATCCCAGACTTCTTCAAGCAATCCTTCCCAG
AGGGATTCACCTGGGAGCGTGTCACCACCTACGAGGACGGAGGAGTCCTCACCGCCACCCAAGACACCTC
CCTCCAAGACGGATGCCTCATCTACAACGTCAAGATCCGTGGAGTCAACTTCACCTCCAACGGACCAGTC
ATGCAAAAGAAGACCCTCGGATGGGAGGCCTTCACCGAGACCCTCTACCCAGCCGACGGAGGACTTGAGG
GACGTAACGACATGGCCCTCAAGCTCGTCGGAGGATCTCACCTCATCGCCAACGCCAAGACCACCTACCG
TTCCAAGAAGCCAGCCAAGAACCTCAAGATGCCAGGAGTCTACTACGTCGATTACCGTCTTGAGCGTATC
AAGGAGGCCAACAACGAGACCTACGTCGAGCAACACGAGGTCGCCGTCGCCCGTTACTGCGACCTCCCAT
CCAAGCTCGGACACAAGCTCAACTAAGGCCGCTGTCATCAGACATCTCGCGCCCGTGCCTCTGACTTCTA
AGTCCAATTACTCTTCAACATCCCTACATGCTCTTTCTCCCTGTGCTCCCACCCCCTATTTTTGTTATTA
TCAAAAAACTTCTCTTAATTTCTTTGTTTTTTAGCTTCTTTTAAGTCACCTCTAACAATGAAATTGTGTA
GATTCAAAAATAGAATTAATTCGTAATAAAAAGTCGAAAAAAATTGTGCTCCCTCCCCCCATTAATAATA
ATTCTATCCCAAAATCTACACAATGTTCTGTGTACACTTCTTATGTTTTTTACTTCTGATAAATTTTTTT
GAAACATCATAGAAAAAACCGCACACAAAATACCTTATCATATGTTACGTTTCAGTTTATGACCGCAATT
TTTATTTCTTCGCACGTCTGGGCCTCTCATGACGTCAAATCATGCTCATCGTGAAAAAGTTTTGGAGTAT
TTTTGGAATTTTTCAATCAAGTGAAAGTTTATGAAATTAATTTTCCTGCTTTTGCTTTTTGGGGTTTCCC
CTATTGTTTGTCAAGATTTCGAGGACGGCGTTTTTCTTGCTAAAATCACAAGTATTGATGAGCACGATGC
AAGAAAGATCGGAAGAAGGTTTGGGTTTGAGGCTCAGTGGAAGGTGAGTAGAAGTTGATAATTTGAAAGT
GGAGTAGTGTCTATGGGGTTTTTGCCTTAAATGACAGAATACATTCCCAATATACCAAACATAACTGTTT
GCCCACTAGTGAGTCGTATTACGTAGCTTGGCGTAATCATGGTCATAGCTGTTTCCTGCCCGTGACCCAG
CTTTCTTGTACAAAGTGGTAAGTGCAAGTAAGATCAGTGTTTGTTTCGATATCAGTCTGTTTCGTAACGG
TCTTCTGTATAACTACAAAAAAGAATAAAAAACCGTATCACAACTGAGAAAAAAGACAAAACTTATTGAA
CAGTGTTCCTTTCAAAAAATTATTTTGTAAAAAATCGAGTTTTTCTCCAAAATAACGCACGCAATCAAAA
ACAAGAAAACTAACGTGTTCTCCTGGGCGTGGAACTCCTTATCAAGATTACCATTATTGTCTGTCAGAAT
TGATATTTCAATTATTTCATATCTAGACAAACCCGGGTGTCTTGCATTTATTAGTACTGTGAGTTTACAT
ACAAACGAGGCTTACTCAGATAACATAGAGTCACCTCTAATTAGCAAAAACCCATTTCTAATTAGCTATT
TCGACCAGTTCTAAAGTCACCGTAATTAGAAATGGTTTTTGTAGCTTTTCTAATTAGAAATGACCCCGAG
ATAAGTGAAATATGGCATTTTCTGGGTTTTCTAGTAAGAAATGATCCCGCACGTAGTGATTCCGCGTTAC
AAGCCAAATTCAAATTAAAAAAGTATATTACACAATTCAAGTTACATTATTTTCAGGAAACAATGGCGAA
GAGCAAAGCAGAGATTCAAAAGGAGGAAAGAGACAACAGATATGAACGAAGACTTCTTGAAAAGAGAAAG
AGACATGAGGTGAGTAACCATGATAATAAATAATCAAGTAAGGGCTATAGATTTATAAATTCTGGAGTTA
ACAGTTTCGAAAAAAAGTAGTTTTCATATGTGCGAAGGAATATCAAAAATAGGGGAATAGCCTAAACGAG
TGAGAAAATTAAATGTTTGTTATTTTTTCAAAAATGTCTGCAGGGCCGTTATCCTTTCAAATGCACTCTA
TCAAACATAGATCATATCCATCATATCTTATCCAGAATTTATATCATATCCAAGATTGAGAGCGTTTCAA
GGAAAATCTCAAACAACCATACAATTTTGTAGATCGACAACAAGGCCTCCACTTCTTCATCGATGGCCTC
TGCAGCACCTGCACCACCAAGTTTGTATTTTTCATATTAATATAAAGTGAGCCACGCATAGTCGTTTTTA
GGATTTTTGCCAGATCGATGTCGCGCAAACAGACTGTTTTTTTTTCTTTGAAAGCCGTGCGTGACATGGG
CCACGGATTGTAACGCCGCGCTGGATGGATAAAAATTTATTCAGTTTTTTAGCCTTTACAAAATATGGTT
CGACTACTTTCTTTATTTTTACATTTTTATAGGTGCTCATTGAGCTGAGATATTTTGGGTATAATCGGAA
AATCGCTGATTTTGGTCATTTTTCTGCACTAAAGATTACACAAAAAGTTCAGTATTTAGATTCATTGTTG
AAAATTGGGGATGATCTACAGATACATATCGCCGTGTTCAAAAACACAACTTTATTATACATAGTTGATA
ATTCGATGGTATCAGCTCACTCAAAGTATAGCGACCAGCATTCACATACGATTGACGCATGATATTACTT
TCTGCGCACTTAACTTCGCATCTGGGCAGATGATGTCGAGGCGAAAAAAAATATAAATCACGCTAACATT
TGATTAAAATAGAACAACTACAATATAAAAAAACTATACAAATGACAAGTTCTTGAAAACAAGAATCTTT
TTATTGTCAGTACTGATTAGAAAAACTCATCGAGCATCAAATGAAACTGCAATTTATTCATATCAGGATT
ATCAATACCATATTTTTGAAAAAGCCGTTTCTGTAATGAAGGAGAAAACTCACCGAGGCAGTTCCATAGG
ATGGCAAGATCCTGGTATCGGTCTGCGATTCCGACTCGTCCAACATCAATACAACCTATTAATTTCCCCT
CGTCAAAAATAAGGTTATCAAGTGAGAAATCACCATGAGTGACGACTGAATCCGGTGAGAATGGCAAAAG
CTTATGCATTTCTTTCCAGACTTGTTCAACAGGCCAGCCATTACGCTCGTCATCAAAATCACTCGCATCA
ACCAAACCGTTATTCATTCGTGATTGCGCCTGAGCGAGACGAAATACGCGATCGCTGTTAAAAGGACAAT
TACAAACAGGAATCGAATGCAACCGGCGCAGGAACACTGCCAGCGCATCAACAATATTTTCACCTGAATC
AGGATATTCTTCTAATACCTGGAATGCTGTTTTCCCGGGGATCGCAGTGGTGAGTAACCATGCATCATCA
GGAGTACGGATAAAATGCTTGATGGTCGGAAGAGGCATAAATTCCGTCAGCCAGTTTAGTCTGACCATCT
CATCTGTAACATCATTGGCAACGCTACCTTTGCCATGTTTCAGAAACAACTCTGGCGCATCGGGCTTCCC
ATACAATCGATAGATTGTCGCACCTGATTGCCCGACATTATCGCGAGCCCATTTATACCCATATAAATCA
GCATCCATGTTGGAATTTAATCGCGGCCTCGAGCAAGACGTTTCCCGTTGAATATGGCTCATTTTATGTT
TCCTGTGTGAAATTGTTATCCGCTCACAATTCCACAGATTATACGAGCCGATGATTAATTGTCAACAGCT
CTTTATGTTCGGATGTGATGTGAGAACTGTATCCTAGCAAGATTTTAAAAGGAAGTATATGAAAGAAGAA
CCTCAGTGGCAAATCCTAACCTTTTATATTTCTCTACAGGGGCGCGGCGTGGGGACAATTCAACGCGTCT
GTGAGGGGAGCGTTTCCCTGCTCGCAGGTCTGCAGCGAGGAGCCGTAATTTTTGCTTCGCGCCGTGCGGC
CATCAAAATGTATGGATGCAAATGATTATACATGGGGATGTATGGGCTAAATGTACGGGCGACAGTCACA
TCATGCCCCTGAGCTGCGCACGTCAAGACTGTCAAGGAGGGTATTCTGGGCCTCCATGTCGGGATCTTCT
TGAGATCCTTTTTTTCTGCGCGTAATCTGCTGCTTGCAAACAAAAAAACCACCGCTACCAGCGGTGGTTT
GTTTGCCGGATCAAGAGCTACCAACTCTTTTTCCGAAGGTAACTGGCTTCAGCAGAGCGCAGATACCAAA
TACTGTCCTTCTAGTGTAGCCGTAGTTAGGCCACCACTTCAAGAACTCTGTAGCACCGCCTACATACCTC
GCTCTGCTAATCCTGTTACCAGTGGCTGCTGCCAGTGGCGATAAGTCGTGTCTTACCGGGTTGGACTCAA
GACGATAGTTACCGGATAAGGCGCAGCGGTCGGGCTGAACGGGGGGTTCGTGCACACAGCCCAGCTTGGA
GCGAACGACCTACACCGAACTGAGATACCTACAGCGTGAGCTATGAGAAAGCGCCACGCTTCCCGAAGGG
AGAAAGGCGGACAGGTATCCGGTAAGCGGCAGGGTCGGAACAGGAGAGCGCACGAGGGAGCTTCCAGGGG
GAAACGCCTGGTATCTTTATAGTCCTGTCGGGTTTCGCCACCTCTGACTTGAGCGTCGATTTTTGTGATG
CTCGTCAGGGGGGCGGAGCCTATGGAAAAACGCCAGCAACGCGGCCTTTTTACGGTTCCTGGCCTTTTGC
TGGCCGAAAAGTGCCACCTGAACGAAGCATCTGTGCTTCATTTTGTAGAACAAAAATGCAACGCGAGAGC
GCTAATTTTTCAAACAAAGAATCTGAGCTGCATTTTTACAGAACAGAAATGCAACGCGAAAGCGCTATTT
TACCAACGAAGAATCTGTGCTTCATTTTTGTAAAACAAAAATGCAACGCGAGAGCGCTAATTTTTCAAAC
AAAGAATCTGAGCTGCATTTTTACAGAACAGAAATGCAACGCGAGAGCGCTATTTTACCAACAAAGAATC
TATACTTCTTTTTTGTTCTACAAAAATGCATCCCGAGAGCGCTATTTTTCTAACAAAGCATCTTAGATTA
CTTTTTTTCTCCTTTGTGCGCTCTATAATGCAGTCTCTTGATAACTTTTTGCACTGTAGGTCCGTTAAGG
TTAGAAGAAGGCTACTTTGGTGTCTATTTTCTCTTCCATAAAAAAAGCCTGACTCCACTTCCCGCGTTTA
CTGATTACTAGCGAAGCTGCGGGTGCATTTTTTCAAGATAAAGGCATCCCCGATTATATTCTATACCGAT
GTGGATTGCGCATACTTTGTGAACAGAAAGTGATAGCGTTGATGATTCTTCATTGGTCAGAAAATTATGA
ACGGTTTCTTCTATTTTGTCTCTATATACTACGTATAGGAAATGTTTACATTTTCGTATTGTTTTCGATT
CACTCTATGAATAGTTCTTACTACAATTTTTTTGTCTAAAGAGTAATACTAGAGATAAACATAAAAAATG
TAGAGGTCGAGTTTAGATGCAAGTTCAAGGAGCGAAAGGTGGATGGGTAGGTTATATAGGGATATAGCAC
AGAGATATATAGCAAAGAGATACTTTTGAGCAATGTTTGTGGAAGCGGTATTCGCAATATTTTAGTAGCT
CGTTACAGTCCGGTGCGTTTTTGGTTTTTTGAAAGTGCGTCTTCAGAGCGCTTTTGGTTTTCAAAAGCGC
TCTGAAGTTCCTATACTTTCTAGCTAGAGAATAGGAACTTCGGAATAGGAACTTCAAAGCGTTTCCGAAA
ACGAGCGCTTCCGAAAATGCAACGCGAGCTGCGCACATACAGCTCACTGTTCACGTCGCACCTATATCTG
CGTGTTGCCTGTATATATATATACATGAGAAGAACGGCATAGTGCGTGTTTATGCTTAAATGCGCGCCAG
GGATCCGCCAAGCTATCAACTTTGTATAGAAAAGTTGTGTCGGATTATGGGCTCTTCTTTTATCCTCTAC
TTTCTTTCTAGAAAATGCAAATGTTGAGTCAGAAATTGCTGAATGGAGTACAACTGCAATGGGTTTAGCT
TATGTTTCTGGAACAATTACTGGTGGAATTGTGATTGAAAAGTAAGGTTATATTTCATTTCAATAAATGT
TACCACAGTATAACAAAAACAAGTTACATTGTTCAGAGTATGTCTGAATGTATTATTATTATTGTATTTG
TGCATCAGTACTGTAGTTGTACTGAAGAAGGGTTTAAAATAATCTCAACGTTTTTAAGACGAGTTAGTGA
GAATACGGTCGCAGTTAGGATGTTTGGACATAGTTTTATTAGATAATCGTGAACTAACTCACTATAAAAA
CCCGCTAACTCATTGAATAAGATAGTTTTAAACGTTCAAAATTTGAAGACAAAATTGTATGAATAAGTTT
ACAGAGTTGGTCGACGCAAGCTTCTCCTTCTCTTCACATTTCTCAATAATTTAGCTCTAATTGCATTCGT
ATTCTTCGCAAAAATACGTATTCTGATTGACCCGATGAAATACGGATGCCTAGTTGCATTGATCATCTAC
GGTTATACTTATGGGTGAGGTTTTTCAAATATATTTTGATTTAATCGAATAATGAAATTTCAGAACTGGA
GTTGGTCCAATTTCGTGGTTTATATCCTCTGAACTGGTACCTCAAAAACATCGTAGTATTGCTCAATCTG
TGGCATATTCAATGAATACTGTAATGGTGGTTATCAGTACATTTACAGTATTACCTCTATATTCCGTTAT
TGGTAGTTATGCTTTCCTTATTCTATATTCAATTCCTTCATTTATAAGTATGCTTATATTATTTCGCTAC
TTACCGGAAACCAAAGGACGAGAGATTCATGATATTGTGAATGAACTTAAAAAAAAATGAAAACCTTTGA
AAACGTTCATACGGCCGAAATTTTACTTGATCGAGCCAATTGAACTTTTGTTAAGACTTACAGAAAAGTG
AGAGATTTTGTTACAAAAAAGTGAGAAAAAAGCGAAAATGAACAGGAAAAAGAAGAAAAATACACCCGAA
GTATCATATAAAAATTAAAAAGATTGTTTGACCTGGCGGAACTTTTTTGCAAAAACTCTGAATATCCATG
GCACATGCTTCGTGCAAAACAGGATCCAAATGAATATCAACAAGAGATTCTTGAAGACGACGAGCCACTT
GCTCAGAGCATTGCTTATCTCGAATGAGACCCTTGTTAAAATCATTTTTCAAACATTATATGACATTGTC
GAAATGTCCTCCTGATTCCATGATGGTAGCAAACTCACTTCGTCAAGTTTGTACAAAAAAGCAGGCTTGA
GCCAATTTATCCAAGTCCTTGTAAAAAGTATTCGAAAATTGTTAACGGATAAAATGTTTATTATAATATC
AAAAACAATTTGTCAGTTGACCACTTTTTGATATATTTGACAGAAACCGGGATGAATTGGCTCAAAGTTA
GGGCGCCCTTCTATTACAGGGTTTCTGATAACAAACCGGTTATTAACTCCCAACAAGGGATGATTTCAAT
TCATCATGCTCAAATTGACCCAAATTAAGTTACATGACAAATTCATCGCCCTTTTCAACTCTTCTTGGCT
CATCATCTGTTATTCTGTTCCTATTCTGTCTGCACCCTATACCCCTTTGCATACTCTCTCGTCATTCCTT
TCTTGGATAGTGTCTTCTTCTCCCCAGCTCTGCTACTTCTATGACTTGCGCCCGCTGCTTTTCCGCTCGT
TCCTCTCCTCTCTGACGTCTTCTTCTGCTTCTTTTCTCCTTCCTTTTTCCCTTCTCAATCTTCCTCTTTT
TCCCATTTCTGTCAATCATTCGAAGAAGAAGAAGAAGAAGACCCTCATTCATTTCATTTTTTTTTCTGTC
GGTGTGTGCTGCTCGGTTAAGAGTGAGCTCTCTATTCCACGTCTTCTTCTTTTTCTTCTTCGATTCGAAT
CAATCACTCCACCAAAACGCATTCGTTTTTGGGATTCACCCCGCGGTTCGCAATAGGTTTCTTTTTCAAA
TTATTAGCGTTATAAATAGAAAAATGGTGGAGTTTCAATAAAAATGATAATTTACAAAGTGTATTTTGAT
TACATGTACTCAAAAAGGTTGAAATTTTTCATACCAGTTTTCCGGAAATCCATCTGATATCATTATCGTA
TTTTTCTTTTTAAAAATGTTTTCAAAAAAAAACAAAATATAGCTGGTTATTTGGCACCCTCTAATTACCA
TTTTCCTGTCACACCACACTCTTTTCCTTCTTCCACTTCTTTCCGTTTTCAGCCGCTTCCAACCAAACCG
ATATGAAAGCCGAGCAACAACGATCGATTCCACCCGGCTCGGCGACCTTCCCGTCGCAGGTGAGACTCAG
AAAACTAGAGAAACCGCTCAACTAACTCTTGATATCCGATTTCATTCTTTTCTCTTTTCTTTTTGTTGAA
CTTTTCCATATTTCCAGATGCCACGGCCACCACCAAGCACCGAACAAGGAATCACAACGGAATCGGAGCT
TGCGAAGAAAGCTCAAATCACTCCGAACGACGTTTTAGCACTTCCGGGAATCACTCAAGGTATCTTGCTC
CCTTTGGATTTCAGTTTAAAACATAAATTTAGGATTCTTATGCTCCCCATCTGCGAACATCTATAACATC
GAGTTCACCAAGTTCCAAATCCGTGATCTGGACACTGAGCAAGTGCTTTTCGAGATCGCCAAACCGGAGA
ACGATCAGGAGAATGATGAGTCGCCACAGGAGTCGGCAAGATACGTGCGTTATAGATTTGCTCCAAACTT
TTTGAAACTCAAAACGGTCGGAGCAACTGTGGAGTTCAAAGTAGGAGACATCCCAATCCATCATTTCCGA
ATGATCGAACGTCACTTCTTCAAAGATCGCCTTCTGAAGTGTTTTGACTTTGAATTTGGATTCTGTATTC
CGAACTCACGAAACAACTGTGAACATATCTATGAGTTCCCTCAACTCTCTCAACAACTCAGTGAGTCATT
ATTCTAAAAAGTACAATTCAAAAGACTAATCTCTTTTTCAGTGGACGACATGATCAACAATCCAAACGAG
ACTCGTTCTGACAGCTTCTATTTCGTCGATAACAAACTCGTCATGCACAACAAAGCCGACTACTCATATG
ATGCATAAATATTTAATACAAAAATGTTCTGGATAATTATTCTGTCGAATAGAAAAAAAACTCCAAATGT
GATTAAATTCCAATAATTCCTGTCTAGTTTGTTCCTTCCCCTTCCCCTTCTCATGTTCAATGCATTCCTA
AGCTTTTCAGTTCCCCCCTTGTTTCTATATTTTTTCGCTGTCCTGTCACACTCGCTAAAAACACTAATCA
CACGGAAATCTGTTTTCAATAAAAACTCCAACTTTAACTCATTTTCAATTTCAACTGCACGGGTGTAAAA
CGACGGCCAGTCCGTAATACGACTCACTTAAGGCCGCACCTTTGGTCTTTTATTGTCAACTTCCATTGGT
TCTTCCATTGTTTCTGTTAAATTAATGAATTTTTCATAAAATAAAGACATTATACAATATAAAAATGAAG
AATTTATTGAAAATAAACTGCCAGAGAGAAAAAGTATGCAACACTCCCGCCGAGAGTGTTTGAAATGGTG
TACGGTACATTTTCGTGCTAGGAGTTAGATGTGCAGGCAGCAACGAGAGGGGGAGAGATTTTTTTGGGCC
TTGTGAAATTAACGTGAGTTTTCTGGTCATCTGACTAATCATGTTGGTTTTTTGTTGGTTTATTTTGTTT
TTATCTTTGTTTTTATCCAGATTAGGAAATTTAAATTTTATGAATTTATAATGAGGTCAAACATTCAGTC
CCAGCGTTTTTCCTGTTCTCACTGTTTAGTCGAATTTTTATTTTAGGCTTTCAACAAATGTTCTAACTGT
CTTATTTGTGACCTCACTTTTTATATTTTTTTAATTTTTAAAAATATTAGAAGTTTCTAGGATAATTTTT
TCGACTTTTATTCTCTCTACCGTCCGCACTCTTCTTACTTTTAAATTAAATTGTTTTTTTTTCAGTTGGG
AAACA
Features (pLannotate 1.2.2; 20 found; start..end, strand, type, name):
     13..723     +  CDS            mTagBFP2: mTagBFP2 is a basic (constitutively fluorescent) blue fluorescent protein published in 2011, derived from Entacmaea quadricolor. It is reported to be a very rapidly-maturing monomer with very low acid sensitivity.
   1221..1373    +  CDS            aex-5 (fragment): AEX5_CAEEL - Also known as kpc-3 From Caenorhabditis elegans.
   1535..1559    -  protein_bind   attB2: mutant version of attB; recombination site for the Gateway® BP reaction BP Clonase™
   2987..3007    -  protein_bind   attB3: mutant version of attB; core recombination site for the Gateway® BP reaction BP Clonase™
   3035..3231    -  terminator     TEF terminator: Ashbya gossypii TEF terminator
   3237..4052    -  CDS            KanR: aminoglycoside phosphotransferase; aph(3')-Ia; confers resistance to kanamycin in bacteria or G418 (Geneticin®) in eukaryotes
   4073..4089    -  protein_bind   lac operator: The lac repressor binds to the lac operator to inhibit transcription in E. coli. This inhibition can be relieved by adding lactose or isopropyl-β-D-thiogalactopyranoside (IPTG). lac repressor encoded by lacI
   4098..4125    -  promoter       trc promoter: strong E. coli promoter; hybrid between the trp and lac UV5 promoters
   4132..4470    -  promoter       TEF promoter: Ashbya gossypii TEF promoter
   4480..5068    +  rep_origin     ori: high-copy-number ColE1/pMB1/pBR322/pUC origin of replication
   5131..6113    -  rep_origin     2μ ori: yeast 2μ plasmid origin of replication
   6116..6145    -  protein_bind   FRT (mutant) (fragment): FRT site with a mutation in the core sequence (Azam et al., 1997) FLP recombinase from the Saccharomyces cerevisiae 2μ plasmid
   6317..6337    +  protein_bind   attB4: mutant version of attB; core recombination site for the Gateway® BP reaction BP Clonase™
   6951..6967    -  CDS            M13 gene XI (fragment): pXI; XI; phage assembly
   7445..7660    -  CDS            GSLG1_CAEEL (fragment): Experimental evidence at protein level: Swiss-Prot protein existence level 1. From Caenorhabditis elegans.
   7674..7694    +  protein_bind   attB1: mutant version of attB; core recombination site for the Gateway® BP reaction BP Clonase™
   8555..8572    -  misc_feature   P element 5' end (fragment): No description available
   8683..9525    +  CDS            unc-119: UN119_CAEEL - Experimental evidence at protein level: Swiss-Prot protein existence level 1. Myristoyl-binding protein that acts as a cargo adapter: specifically binds the myristoyl moiety of a subset of N-terminally myristoylated proteins and is required for their localization. Plays a key role in ciliary membrane localization of proteins. Required for the establishment or function of the nervous system. From Caenorhabditis elegans.
   9794..9811    -  CDS            lacZα (fragment): LacZα fragment of β-galactosidase; lacZ fragment
   9836..10435   +  promoter       eft-3 promoter: eft-3; promoter for the C. elegans elongation factor 1α gene (Mitrovich and Anderson, 2000)
