[The description below was written by a language model from this plasmid's Addgene catalogue record and pLannotate feature annotations shown in this document.]
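Description:
BSP610 is a C. elegans expression plasmid of about 10.4 kb, built on the BSP188 backbone, that also shuttles between E. coli and yeast. It comes from a toolkit for DNA assembly, genome engineering and multicolour imaging in worms. It carries a high-copy ColE1/pUC-type origin for bacteria and a 2μ origin for episomal maintenance in Saccharomyces cerevisiae. A single aminoglycoside phosphotransferase gene serves both hosts. It sits behind tandem Ashbya gossypii TEF and bacterial trc promoters (the latter with a lac operator) and is followed by the TEF terminator, so it gives kanamycin resistance in E. coli and G418 resistance in yeast. The yeast elements fit with construction by recombination-based assembly, although the cloning method is listed as unknown.

The payload is the monomeric, rapidly maturing blue fluorescent protein mTagBFP2, placed directly downstream of the eft-3 promoter from the worm elongation factor 1α gene, which is generally used for strong, broad expression. No 3′ UTR is annotated after the coding sequence, so the record does not state the terminator. An unc-119 coding sequence lies just upstream of the expression cassette; unc-119 is commonly used as a rescue marker for identifying transgenic worms in an unc-119 mutant background. Gateway attB1–attB4 sites bracket segments that contain fragments matching C. elegans genes (aex-5 and a GSLG1 homologue). These may be genomic homology regions for targeted insertion, but the record does not say so. The sequencing-derived and depositor sequences carry essentially the same features and differ by one nucleotide in length. The remaining short hits (lacZα, M13 gene XI, P element, mutant FRT) are probably incidental matches or backbone remnants. The plasmid is typically used to produce blue-labelled worms for multicolour imaging.
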