Addgene plasmid #122255: BSP610
Purpose: expression vector for mtagBFP2 under EFT3 promoter
Depositing lab: Alexander Mendenhall. Depositing organization: University of Washington. Publication: A toolkit for DNA assembly, genome engineering and multicolor imaging for C. elegans. Sands B, Burnaevskiy N, Yun SR, Crane MM, Kaeberlein M, Mendenhall A. Transl Med Aging. 2018 Jan;2:1-10. doi: 10.1016/j.tma.2018.01.001. Epub 2018 Apr 13. PubMed 33693300.
Backbone
  Vector backbone: BSP188
  Vector type: Worm Expression
  Selectable markers: G418 in yeast
Growth in bacteria
  Bacterial resistance: Kanamycin, 50 μg/mL
  Growth temperature: 37°C
  Growth strain: DH5alpha
  Copy number: Unknown
Gene/Insert
  Gene/Insert name: mtagBFP2
  Species: C. elegans (nematode)
  Promoter: EFT3
  Cloning method: Unknown
  Sequencing primers: 5′ CGTAATACGACTCACTtaAGGC
Terms and licenses: Academic/Nonprofit Terms; Industry Terms: Not Available to Industry
How to cite: BSP610 was a gift from Alexander Mendenhall (Addgene plasmid # 122255 ; http://n2t.net/addgene:122255 ; RRID:Addgene_122255)
